Addgene plasmid #125032: pKmK.I3L
Purpose: Storage plasmid for K.marxianus left homology arm; type 1 part
Depositing lab: John Morrissey. Depositing organization: University College Cork. Publication: Biological Parts for Kluyveromyces marxianus Synthetic Biology. Rajkumar AS, Varela JA, Juergens H, Daran JG, Morrissey JP. Front Bioeng Biotechnol. 2019 May 7;7:97. doi: 10.3389/fbioe.2019.00097. eCollection 2019. PubMed 31134195.
Backbone
  Vector backbone: YTK001
  Backbone manufacturer: Dueber lab, UC Berkeley
  Backbone size w/o insert (bp): 1667
  Vector type: Yeast Expression, Synthetic Biology
Growth in bacteria
  Bacterial resistance: Chloramphenicol, 25 μg/mL
  Growth temperature: 37°C
  Growth strain: DH5alpha
  Copy number: High Copy
Gene/Insert
  Gene/Insert name: Left homology arm for targeting integration to SWF1/ARO1
  Insert size (bp): 878
  Cloning method: Gibson Cloning
  Sequencing primers: 5′ tttgctggccttttgctc; 3′ catctggatttgttcagaacg
Terms and licenses: Academic/Nonprofit Terms; Industry Terms: Not Available to Industry
Depositor comments: Meant for the construction of integrative vectors (single- or multi-gene). Contains the appropriate YTK-compatible Golden Gate overhangs for a type 1 part. The necessary internal BsmBI sites to use this as a connector for multi-gene assembly have been added by PCR. Please note that the minor differences between the Addgene NGS results and depositor's annotated sequence do not affect the plasmid function.
How to cite: pKmK.I3L was a gift from John Morrissey (Addgene plasmid # 125032 ; http://n2t.net/addgene:125032 ; RRID:Addgene_125032)
