[The description below was written by a language model from this plasmid's Addgene catalogue record and pLannotate feature annotations shown in this document.]
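Description:
pKmK.I3L is a small part-storage plasmid from a Kluyveromyces marxianus synthetic biology toolkit, built on the YTK001 entry vector of the Yeast Toolkit (YTK) modular cloning system. It is maintained only in E. coli: the sequenced record (about 2.6 kb) carries a high-copy ColE1/pUC-type origin and a chloramphenicol acetyltransferase gene driven by its native cat promoter, followed by a lambda t0 terminator. No yeast origin or yeast selection marker is annotated, consistent with its role as a bacterial storage vector rather than a plasmid that replicates in yeast.

The payload is an 878 bp left homology arm, inserted by Gibson cloning, for directing chromosomal integration to the SWF1/ARO1 locus of K. marxianus. The automated annotation recognises most of this insert as a fragment of SWF1, a palmitoyltransferase gene, by similarity to the Kluyveromyces lactis homologue. Here it serves only as targeting sequence, and no promoter or expression element is associated with it. According to the depositor, the arm is flanked by the YTK-compatible Golden Gate overhangs that define a type 1 part, so it can occupy the left-most position in a hierarchical assembly. Internal BsmBI sites were also added by PCR, allowing the same part to act as a connector when several transcription units are joined; these sites and overhangs are not picked up in the feature table.

The plasmid is intended for building single- or multi-gene integrative vectors, presumably alongside a matching right homology arm so that the assembled cassette can recombine into the K. marxianus genome. The depositor notes minor, functionally irrelevant differences between the sequencing result and their annotated sequence.
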