Features (pLannotate 1.2.2; 5 found; start..end, strand, type, name):
      1..729     +  CDS            SWF1 (fragment): SWF1_KLULA - Protein inferred from homology: Swiss-Prot protein existence level 3. Palmitoyltransferase that targets several endosomal SNAREs. Palmitoylates the SNAREs at cysteine residues close to the cytoplasmic end of their transmembrane domain. May have a role in the cellular quality control of transmembrane domain-containing proteins (By similarity). From Kluyveromyces lactis (strain ATCC 8585 / CBS 2359 / DSM 70799 / NBRC 1267 / NRRL Y-1140 / WM37) (Yeast) (Candida sphaerica).
    922..956     -  terminator     lambda t0 terminator: minimal transcription terminator from phage lambda (Scholtissek and Grosse, 1987)
   1030..1686    -  CDS            cat: CAT_ECOLX - Experimental evidence at protein level: Swiss-Prot protein existence level 1. This enzyme is an effector of chloramphenicol resistance in bacteria. From Escherichia coli. This protein is used as a marker in many commonly used cloning vectors, such as pACYC184.
   1687..1784    -  promoter       cat promoter: promoter of the E. coli cat gene encoding chloramphenicol acetyltransferase
   1868..2456    +  rep_origin     ori: high-copy-number ColE1/pMB1/pBR322/pUC origin of replication
>Addgene plasmid #125032 | pKmK.I3L | addgene full sequence | sequence record 244898 | Addgene NGS Result
TCGGTCTCACCCTTTCAGGCGCGCCTCATACCGTTTATGATTGCATTTACGTTACTGACCGGAGTTTTGT
CCGTATTTGTGAAGCCGTTGGAGATAATTGAGGCACCAAGGTTCGAACCAGACTATGCTATATTCTACCC
AGGAATTAATTGCCAGTCATGCCATGCTGTTAAAGTACCCCGTTCGAAACACTGTTCACTGTGTCGGCGA
TGCATTCCATTGCAAGATCATCACTGCATTTGGATCAACAATTGTGTTGGCTACGGTAACTATGAATACT
TCTATCCCTTCCTACTAGCGAACTGTACCATTTTATCGTATGCATCCATCAGACTATTTTCAATGTTGAG
AGTTCTGCGAGTTGTGAGCAAACATTTCCTGTCTCTCTTTTTGTTAACAACAGCGTTTGCATTACTTGCC
ATAATATTTACATACTACCAGTTAAAGCTCGTTCAAGAAGGAATGACCAACAACGAGCAAGATAAATGGT
ACCTCGTACATGAACATATGAGGGATGGAAACCTTTTCAAGGATAACAATGGCTCACTGTACTACAGAAC
CAGTTCTGGTGTGGAAGGAATTGATGACACATTTTACTCTACCAACTTGTACGATCACAGAAAGTACAAA
CTCAACAATCCTTCGAGAATACACAGCGCGGAAGAACTCACAAATATTTATGATAGAGGAGACTTCTGGA
AGAACCTTGTAGAGAGGATAAGTGTCCTTTGAAAATCTGACTTTAAGAATTCTCGTAGCTCCATGTACAT
AATAAATATAGACTAATAAGATTCGCATAACAAACTGGCTTCAAATCATAATGGCAAAGAATCACAAAAT
TCGAGATTTCAATCTAGCTAATATTCCTAACCGGAATTCGCATCTAGACTGATGAGACGAACGTGAGACC
TGCATAGACCAATAAAAAACGCCCGGCGGCAACCGAGCGTTCTGAACAAATCCAGATGGAGTTCTGAGGT
CATTACTGGATCTATCAACAGGAGTCCAAGCGAGCTCGATATCAAATTACGCCCCGCCCTGCCACTCATC
GCAGTACTGTTGTAATTCATTAAGCATTCTGCCGACATGGAAGCCATCACAAACGGCATGATGAACCTGA
ATCGCCAGCGGCATCAGCACCTTGTCGCCTTGCGTATAATATTTGCCCATGGTGAAAACGGGGGCGAAGA
AGTTGTCCATATTGGCCACGTTTAAATCAAAACTGGTGAAACTCACCCAGGGATTGGCTGAAACGAAAAA
CATATTCTCAATAAACCCTTTAGGGAAATAGGCCAGGTTTTCACCGTAACACGCCACATCTTGCGAATAT
ATGTGTAGAAACTGCCGGAAATCGTCGTGGTATTCACTCCAGAGCGATGAAAACGTTTCAGTTTGCTCAT
GGAAAACGGTGTAACAAGGGTGAACACTATCCCATATCACCAGCTCACCGTCTTTCATTGCCATACGAAA
TTCCGGATGAGCATTCATCAGGCGGGCAAGAATGTGAATAAAGGCCGGATAAAACTTGTGCTTATTTTTC
TTTACGGTCTTTAAAAAGGCCGTAATATCCAGCTGAACGGTCTGGTTATAGGTACATTGAGCAACTGACT
GAAATGCCTCAAAATGTTCTTTACGATGCCATTGGGATATATCAACGGTGGTATATCCAGTGATTTTTTT
CTCCATTTTAGCTTCCTTAGCTCCTGAAAATCTCGATAACTCAAAAAATACGCCCGGTAGTGATCTTATT
TCATTATGGTGAAAGTTGGAACCTCTTACGTGCCCGATCAATCATGACCAAAATCCCTTAACGTGAGTTT
TCGTTCCACTGAGCGTCAGACCCCGTAGAAAAGATCAAAGGATCTTCTTGAGATCCTTTTTTTCTGCGCG
TAATCTGCTGCTTGCAAACAAAAAAACCACCGCTACCAGCGGTGGTTTGTTTGCCGGATCAAGAGCTACC
AACTCTTTTTCCGAAGGTAACTGGCTTCAGCAGAGCGCAGATACCAAATACTGTTCTTCTAGTGTAGCCG
TAGTTAGGCCACCACTTCAAGAACTCTGTAGCACCGCCTACATACCTCGCTCTGCTAATCCTGTTACCAG
TGGCTGCTGCCAGTGGCGATAAGTCGTGTCTTACCGGGTTGGACTCAAGACGATAGTTACCGGATAAGGC
GCAGCGGTCGGGCTGAACGGGGGGTTCGTGCACACAGCCCAGCTTGGAGCGAACGACCTACACCGAACTG
AGATACCTACAGCGTGAGCTATGAGAAAGCGCCACGCTTCCCGAAGGGAGAAAGGCGGACAGGTATCCGG
TAAGCGGCAGGGTCGGAACAGGAGAGCGCACGAGGGAGCTTCCAGGGGGAAACGCCTGGTATCTTTATAG
TCCTGTCGGGTTTCGCCACCTCTGACTTGAGCGTCGATTTTTGTGATGCTCGTCAGGGGGGCGGAGCCTA
TGGAAAAACGCCAGCAACGCGGCCTTTTTACGGTTCCTGGCCTTTTGCTGGCCTTTTGCTCACATGTTCT
TTCCTGCGTTATCCCCTGATTCTGTGGATAACCGTAGCA
